Addgene plasmid #76079: CDK7 gRNA (BRDN0001162589)
Purpose: 3rd generation lentiviral gRNA plasmid targeting human CDK7
Depositing lab: John Doench & David Root. Depositing organization: Broad Institute. Publication: Optimized sgRNA design to maximize activity and minimize off-target effects of CRISPR-Cas9. Doench JG, Fusi N, Sullender M, Hegde M, Vaimberg EW, Donovan KF, Smith I, Tothova Z, Wilen C, Orchard R, Virgin HW, Listgarten J, Root DE. Nat Biotechnol. 2016 Jan 18. doi: 10.1038/nbt.3437. PubMed 26780180.
Backbone
  Vector backbone: lentiGuide-Puro
  Backbone manufacturer: Zhang Lab (Addgene plasmid # 52963)
  Vector type: Mammalian Expression, Lentiviral, CRISPR
  Selectable markers: Puromycin
Growth in bacteria
  Bacterial resistance: Ampicillin, 100 μg/mL
  Growth temperature: 37°C
  Growth strain: DH5alpha
  Copy number: High Copy
Gene/Insert
  Gene/Insert name: CDK7 (alt names: CDK7; NM_001799.3)
  gRNA/shRNA sequence: ATCTCTGGCCTTGTAAACGG
  Species: H. sapiens (human)
  Entrez Gene: CDK7 (a.k.a. CAK, CAK1, CDKN7, HCAK, MO15, STK1, p39MO15)
  Promoter: hU6
  Cloning method: Unknown
  Sequencing primers: 5′ U6-F; 3′ pS2-R
Terms and licenses: Academic/Nonprofit Terms; Industry Terms: Not Available to Industry
Depositor comments: The gRNA was designed to target the following Genbank reference sequence(s): NM_001799.3. Note that this plasmid does NOT contain Cas9. It should be used in conjunction with lentiCas9-Blast (Addgene #52962) or otherwise with cell lines already expressing Cas9. Browse the full kinome gRNA library at http://www.addgene.org/pooled-library/broadgpp-human-kinome/ or visit http://www.broadinstitute.org/rnai/public/ for detailed protocols and information.
How to cite: CDK7 gRNA (BRDN0001162589) was a gift from John Doench & David Root (Addgene plasmid # 76079 ; http://n2t.net/addgene:76079 ; RRID:Addgene_76079)
