[The description below was written by a language model from this plasmid's Addgene catalogue record and pLannotate feature annotations shown in this document.]
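Description:
CDK7 gRNA (BRDN0001162589) is a third-generation lentiviral guide RNA plasmid built on the lentiGuide-Puro backbone and designed to direct Streptococcus pyogenes Cas9 to the human CDK7 gene, which encodes cyclin-dependent kinase 7. In bacteria the roughly 8.3 kb plasmid is maintained through a high-copy ColE1/pUC-type origin and selected with ampicillin via the β-lactamase gene. An f1 origin, an SV40 origin and remnants of lac and phage-promoter cloning sequences are also annotated in the backbone.

The lentiviral transfer cassette begins with an RSV promoter fused to a truncated HIV-1 5' LTR, which makes genomic RNA production Tat-independent. This is followed by the Ψ packaging signal with a partial gag sequence and by the Rev response element for Rev-dependent nuclear export. Downstream, a human U6 RNA polymerase III promoter drives the CDK7-targeting spacer joined to the SpCas9 gRNA scaffold, and a cPPT/CTS element follows to aid nuclear import of the viral genome. A separate EF-1α core promoter with its intron A expresses puromycin N-acetyltransferase for selection of transduced mammalian cells. WPRE enhances transcript expression, and a self-inactivating ΔU3 3' LTR closes the cassette, with an SV40 polyadenylation signal just beyond it.

The plasmid carries no Cas9, so it is meant to be used alongside a separate Cas9 lentiviral vector or in cells that already express the nuclease. It belongs to a set of guides targeting the human kinome, produced with optimized sgRNA design rules, and serves for CRISPR knockout of CDK7 in human cells.
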