Features (pLannotate 1.2.2; 29 found; start..end, strand, type, name):
     14..80      +  CDS            small t antigen (fragment): SV40 (simian virus 40) small t antigen
    106..317     +  promoter       EF-1α core promoter: core promoter for human elongation factor EF-1α
    318..1256    +  intron         EF-1α intron A: intron upstream of the start codon of human EF-1α
   1278..1877    +  CDS            PuroR (fragment): puromycin N-acetyltransferase; pac from Streptomyces; confers resistance to puromycin
   1893..2481    +  misc_feature   WPRE: woodchuck hepatitis virus posttranscriptional regulatory element
   2532..2551    +  misc_feature   cPPT/CTS (fragment): central polypurine tract and central termination sequence of HIV-1
   2553..2786    +  LTR            3' LTR (ΔU3): self-inactivating 3' long terminal repeat (LTR) from HIV-1
   2864..2985    +  polyA_signal   SV40 poly(A) signal: SV40 polyadenylation signal
   3025..3160    +  rep_origin     SV40 ori: SV40 origin of replication
   3181..3199    -  promoter       T7 promoter: promoter for bacteriophage T7 RNA polymerase
   3207..3362    +  CDS            lacZα (fragment): LacZα fragment of β-galactosidase; lacZ fragment
   3367..3795    +  rep_origin     f1 ori (sequence partly withheld): f1 bacteriophage origin of replication; arrow indicates direction of (+) strand synthesis
   3848..3952    +  promoter       AmpR promoter: bla
   3953..4813    +  CDS            AmpR: β-lactamase; bla; confers resistance to ampicillin, carbenicillin, and related antibiotics
   4984..5572    +  rep_origin     ori: high-copy-number ColE1/pMB1/pBR322/pUC origin of replication
   5755..5847    +  CDS            lacI (fragment): lac repressor; lacI; The lac repressor binds to the lac operator to inhibit transcription in E. coli. This inhibition can be relieved by adding lactose or isopropyl-β-D-thiogalactopyranoside (IPTG).
   5860..5881    +  protein_bind   CAP binding site: CAP binding activates transcription in the presence of cAMP. E. coli catabolite activator protein
   5896..5926    +  promoter       lac promoter: promoter for the E. coli lac operon
   5934..5950    +  protein_bind   lac operator: The lac repressor binds to the lac operator to inhibit transcription in E. coli. This inhibition can be relieved by adding lactose or isopropyl-β-D-thiogalactopyranoside (IPTG). lac repressor encoded by lacI
   5995..6013    +  promoter       T3 promoter: promoter for bacteriophage T3 RNA polymerase
   6041..6267    +  promoter       RSV promoter: Rous sarcoma virus enhancer/promoter
   6268..6448    +  LTR            5' LTR (truncated): truncated 5' long terminal repeat (LTR) from HIV-1
   6495..6620    +  misc_feature   HIV-1 Ψ: packaging signal of human immunodeficiency virus type 1
   6604..6967    +  CDS            HIV-1 gag (fragment): gag protein from human immunodeficiency virus 1; gag
   7113..7346    +  misc_feature   RRE: The Rev response element (RRE) of HIV-1 allows for Rev-dependent mRNA export from the nucleus to the cytoplasm.
   7723..7749    +  CDS            Rev (fragment): human immunodeficiency virus 1 (HIV-1) Rev protein; rev; enhances nuclear export of unspliced and incompletely spliced viral mRNAs
   7753..7993    +  promoter       U6 promoter: RNA polymerase III promoter for human U6 snRNA
   8023..8098    +  misc_RNA       gRNA scaffold: guide RNA scaffold for the Streptococcus pyogenes CRISPR/Cas9 system
   8154..8271    +  misc_feature   cPPT/CTS: central polypurine tract and central termination sequence of HIV-1
>Addgene plasmid #76079 | CDK7 gRNA (BRDN0001162589) | addgene full sequence | sequence record 185142 | Addgene Assembled Sequence
CCCGGGTGCAAAGATGGATAAAGTTTTAAACAGAGAGGAATCTTTGCAGCTAATGGACCTTCTAGGTCTT
GAAAGGAGTGGGAATTGGCTCCGGTGCCCGTCAGTGGGCAGAGCGCACATCGCCCACAGTCCCCGAGAAG
TTGGGGGGAGGGGTCGGCAATTGATCCGGTGCCTAGAGAAGGTGGCGCGGGGTAAACTGGGAAAGTGATG
TCGTGTACTGGCTCCGCCTTTTTCCCGAGGGTGGGGGAGAACCGTATATAAGTGCAGTAGTCGCCGTGAA
CGTTCTTTTTCGCAACGGGTTTGCCGCCAGAACACAGGTAAGTGCCGTGTGTGGTTCCCGCGGGCCTGGC
CTCTTTACGGGTTATGGCCCTTGCGTGCCTTGAATTACTTCCACCTGGCTGCAGTACGTGATTCTTGATC
CCGAGCTTCGGGTTGGAAGTGGGTGGGAGAGTTCGAGGCCTTGCGCTTAAGGAGCCCCTTCGCCTCGTGC
TTGAGTTGAGGCCTGGCCTGGGCGCTGGGGCCGCCGCGTGCGAATCTGGTGGCACCTTCGCGCCTGTCTC
GCTGCTTTCGATAAGTCTCTAGCCATTTAAAATTTTTGATGACCTGCTGCGACGCTTTTTTTCTGGCAAG
ATAGTCTTGTAAATGCGGGCCAAGATCTGCACACTGGTATTTCGGTTTTTGGGGCCGCGGGCGGCGACGG
GGCCCGTGCGTCCCAGCGCACATGTTCGGCGAGGCGGGGCCTGCGAGCGCGGCCACCGAGAATCGGACGG
GGGTAGTCTCAAGCTGGCCGGCCTGCTCTGGTGCCTGGCCTCGCGCCGCCGTGTATCGCCCCGCCCTGGG
CGGCAAGGCTGGCCCGGTCGGCACCAGTTGCGTGAGCGGAAAGATGGCCGCTTCCCGGCCCTGCTGCAGG
GAGCTCAAAATGGAGGACGCGGCGCTCGGGAGAGCGGGCGGGTGAGTCACCCACACAAAGGAAAAGGGCC
TTTCCGTCCTCAGCCGTCGCTTCATGTGACTCCACGGAGTACCGGGCGCCGTCCAGGCACCTCGATTAGT
TCTCGAGCTTTTGGAGTACGTCGTCTTTAGGTTGGGGGGAGGGGTTTTATGCGATGGAGTTTCCCCACAC
TGAGTGGGTGGAGACTGAAGTTAGGCCAGCTTGGCACTTGATGTAATTCTCCTTGGAATTTGCCCTTTTT
GAGTTTGGATCTTGGTTCATTCTCAAGCCTCAGACAGTGGTTCAAAGTTTTTTTCTTCCATTTCAGGTGT
CGTGACGTACGGCCACCATGACCGAGTACAAGCCCACGGTGCGCCTCGCCACCCGCGACGACGTCCCCAG
GGCCGTACGCACCCTCGCCGCCGCGTTCGCCGACTACCCCGCCACGCGCCACACCGTCGATCCGGACCGC
CACATCGAGCGGGTCACCGAGCTGCAAGAACTCTTCCTCACGCGCGTCGGGCTCGACATCGGCAAGGTGT
GGGTCGCGGACGACGGCGCCGCCGTGGCGGTCTGGACCACGCCGGAGAGCGTCGAAGCGGGGGCGGTGTT
CGCCGAGATCGGCCCGCGCATGGCCGAGTTGAGCGGTTCCCGGCTGGCCGCGCAGCAACAGATGGAAGGC
CTCCTGGCGCCGCACCGGCCCAAGGAGCCCGCGTGGTTCCTGGCCACCGTCGGAGTCTCGCCCGACCACC
AGGGCAAGGGTCTGGGCAGCGCCGTCGTGCTCCCCGGAGTGGAGGCGGCCGAGCGCGCCGGGGTGCCCGC
CTTCCTGGAGACCTCCGCGCCCCGCAACCTCCCCTTCTACGAGCGGCTCGGCTTCACCGTCACCGCCGAC
GTCGAGGTGCCCGAAGGACCGCGCACCTGGTGCATGACCCGCAAGCCCGGTGCCTGAACGCGTTAAGTCG
ACAATCAACCTCTGGATTACAAAATTTGTGAAAGATTGACTGGTATTCTTAACTATGTTGCTCCTTTTAC
GCTATGTGGATACGCTGCTTTAATGCCTTTGTATCATGCTATTGCTTCCCGTATGGCTTTCATTTTCTCC
TCCTTGTATAAATCCTGGTTGCTGTCTCTTTATGAGGAGTTGTGGCCCGTTGTCAGGCAACGTGGCGTGG
TGTGCACTGTGTTTGCTGACGCAACCCCCACTGGTTGGGGCATTGCCACCACCTGTCAGCTCCTTTCCGG
GACTTTCGCTTTCCCCCTCCCTATTGCCACGGCGGAACTCATCGCCGCCTGCCTTGCCCGCTGCTGGACA
GGGGCTCGGCTGTTGGGCACTGACAATTCCGTGGTGTTGTCGGGGAAATCATCGTCCTTTCCTTGGCTGC
TCGCCTGTGTTGCCACCTGGATTCTGCGCGGGACGTCCTTCTGCTACGTCCCTTCGGCCCTCAATCCAGC
GGACCTTCCTTCCCGCGGCCTGCTGCCGGCTCTGCGGCCTCTTCCGCGTCTTCGCCTTCGCCCTCAGACG
AGTCGGATCTCCCTTTGGGCCGCCTCCCCGCGTCGACTTTAAGACCAATGACTTACAAGGCAGCTGTAGA
TCTTAGCCACTTTTTAAAAGAAAAGGGGGGACTGGAAGGGCTAATTCACTCCCAACGAAGACAAGATCTG
CTTTTTGCTTGTACTGGGTCTCTCTGGTTAGACCAGATCTGAGCCTGGGAGCTCTCTGGCTAACTAGGGA
ACCCACTGCTTAAGCCTCAATAAAGCTTGCCTTGAGTGCTTCAAGTAGTGTGTGCCCGTCTGTTGTGTGA
CTCTGGTAACTAGAGATCCCTCAGACCCTTTTAGTCAGTGTGGAAAATCTCTAGCAGTACGTATAGTAGT
TCATGTCATCTTATTATTCAGTATTTATAACTTGCAAAGAAATGAATATCAGAGAGTGAGAGGAACTTGT
TTATTGCAGCTTATAATGGTTACAAATAAAGCAATAGCATCACAAATTTCACAAATAAAGCATTTTTTTC
ACTGCATTCTAGTTGTGGTTTGTCCAAACTCATCAATGTATCTTATCATGTCTGGCTCTAGCTATCCCGC
CCCTAACTCCGCCCATCCCGCCCCTAACTCCGCCCAGTTCCGCCCATTCTCCGCCCCATGGCTGACTAAT
TTTTTTTATTTATGCAGAGGCCGAGGCCGCCTCGGCCTCTGAGCTATTCCAGAAGTAGTGAGGAGGCTTT
TTTGGAGGCCTAGGGACGTACCCAATTCGCCCTATAGTGAGTCGTATTACGCGCGCTCACTGGCCGTCGT
TTTACAACGTCGTGACTGGGAAAACCCTGGCGTTACCCAACTTAATCGCCTTGCAGCACATCCCCCTTTC
GCCAGCTGGCGTAATAGCGAAGAGGCCCGCACCGATCGCCCTTCCCAACAGTTGCGCAGCCTGAATGGCG
AATGGG
[124 nt withheld, positions 3367-3490]
C
[91 nt withheld, positions 3492-3582]
A
[49 nt withheld, positions 3584-3632]
CCTTTGACGTTGGAGTCCACGTTCTTT
[37 nt withheld, positions 3660-3696]
ACCCTATCTCGGTCTATTCTTTTGATTTATAAGGGATTTTGCCGATTTCGGCCTATTGGTTAAAAAATGA
GCTGATTTAACAAAAATTTAACGCGAATTTTAACAAAATATTAACGCTTACAATTTAGGTGGCACTTTTC
GGGGAAATGTGCGCGGAACCCCTATTTGTTTATTTTTCTAAATACATTCAAATATGTATCCGCTCATGAG
ACAATAACCCTGATAAATGCTTCAATAATATTGAAAAAGGAAGAGTATGAGTATTCAACATTTCCGTGTC
GCCCTTATTCCCTTTTTTGCGGCATTTTGCCTTCCTGTTTTTGCTCACCCAGAAACGCTGGTGAAAGTAA
AAGATGCTGAAGATCAGTTGGGTGCACGAGTGGGTTACATCGAACTGGATCTCAACAGCGGTAAGATCCT
TGAGAGTTTTCGCCCCGAAGAACGTTTTCCAATGATGAGCACTTTTAAAGTTCTGCTATGTGGCGCGGTA
TTATCCCGTATTGACGCCGGGCAAGAGCAACTCGGTCGCCGCATACACTATTCTCAGAATGACTTGGTTG
AGTACTCACCAGTCACAGAAAAGCATCTTACGGATGGCATGACAGTAAGAGAATTATGCAGTGCTGCCAT
AACCATGAGTGATAACACTGCGGCCAACTTACTTCTGACAACGATCGGAGGACCGAAGGAGCTAACCGCT
TTTTTGCACAACATGGGGGATCATGTAACTCGCCTTGATCGTTGGGAACCGGAGCTGAATGAAGCCATAC
CAAACGACGAGCGTGACACCACGATGCCTGTAGCAATGGCAACAACGTTGCGCAAACTATTAACTGGCGA
ACTACTTACTCTAGCTTCCCGGCAACAATTAATAGACTGGATGGAGGCGGATAAAGTTGCAGGACCACTT
CTGCGCTCGGCCCTTCCGGCTGGCTGGTTTATTGCTGATAAATCTGGAGCCGGTGAGCGTGGGTCTCGCG
GTATCATTGCAGCACTGGGGCCAGATGGTAAGCCCTCCCGTATCGTAGTTATCTACACGACGGGGAGTCA
GGCAACTATGGATGAACGAAATAGACAGATCGCTGAGATAGGTGCCTCACTGATTAAGCATTGGTAACTG
TCAGACCAAGTTTACTCATATATACTTTAGATTGATTTAAAACTTCATTTTTAATTTAAAAGGATCTAGG
TGAAGATCCTTTTTGATAATCTCATGACCAAAATCCCTTAACGTGAGTTTTCGTTCCACTGAGCGTCAGA
CCCCGTAGAAAAGATCAAAGGATCTTCTTGAGATCCTTTTTTTCTGCGCGTAATCTGCTGCTTGCAAACA
AAAAAACCACCGCTACCAGCGGTGGTTTGTTTGCCGGATCAAGAGCTACCAACTCTTTTTCCGAAGGTAA
CTGGCTTCAGCAGAGCGCAGATACCAAATACTGTTCTTCTAGTGTAGCCGTAGTTAGGCCACCACTTCAA
GAACTCTGTAGCACCGCCTACATACCTCGCTCTGCTAATCCTGTTACCAGTGGCTGCTGCCAGTGGCGAT
AAGTCGTGTCTTACCGGGTTGGACTCAAGACGATAGTTACCGGATAAGGCGCAGCGGTCGGGCTGAACGG
GGGGTTCGTGCACACAGCCCAGCTTGGAGCGAACGACCTACACCGAACTGAGATACCTACAGCGTGAGCT
ATGAGAAAGCGCCACGCTTCCCGAAGGGAGAAAGGCGGACAGGTATCCGGTAAGCGGCAGGGTCGGAACA
GGAGAGCGCACGAGGGAGCTTCCAGGGGGAAACGCCTGGTATCTTTATAGTCCTGTCGGGTTTCGCCACC
TCTGACTTGAGCGTCGATTTTTGTGATGCTCGTCAGGGGGGCGGAGCCTATGGAAAAACGCCAGCAACGC
GGCCTTTTTACGGTTCCTGGCCTTTTGCTGGCCTTTTGCTCACATGTTCTTTCCTGCGTTATCCCCTGAT
TCTGTGGATAACCGTATTACCGCCTTTGAGTGAGCTGATACCGCTCGCCGCAGCCGAACGACCGAGCGCA
GCGAGTCAGTGAGCGAGGAAGCGGAAGAGCGCCCAATACGCAAACCGCCTCTCCCCGCGCGTTGGCCGAT
TCATTAATGCAGCTGGCACGACAGGTTTCCCGACTGGAAAGCGGGCAGTGAGCGCAACGCAATTAATGTG
AGTTAGCTCACTCATTAGGCACCCCAGGCTTTACACTTTATGCTTCCGGCTCGTATGTTGTGTGGAATTG
TGAGCGGATAACAATTTCACACAGGAAACAGCTATGACCATGATTACGCCAAGCGCGCAATTAACCCTCA
CTAAAGGGAACAAAAGCTGGAGCTGCAAGCTTAATGTAGTCTTATGCAATACTCTTGTAGTCTTGCAACA
TGGTAACGATGAGTTAGCAACATGCCTTACAAGGAGAGAAAAAGCACCGTGCATGCCGATTGGTGGAAGT
AAGGTGGTACGATCGTGCCTTATTAGGAAGGCAACAGACGGGTCTGACATGGATTGGACGAACCACTGAA
TTGCCGCATTGCAGAGATATTGTATTTAAGTGCCTAGCTCGATACATAAACGGGTCTCTCTGGTTAGACC
AGATCTGAGCCTGGGAGCTCTCTGGCTAACTAGGGAACCCACTGCTTAAGCCTCAATAAAGCTTGCCTTG
AGTGCTTCAAGTAGTGTGTGCCCGTCTGTTGTGTGACTCTGGTAACTAGAGATCCCTCAGACCCTTTTAG
TCAGTGTGGAAAATCTCTAGCAGTGGCGCCCGAACAGGGACTTGAAAGCGAAAGGGAAACCAGAGGAGCT
CTCTCGACGCAGGACTCGGCTTGCTGAAGCGCGCACGGCAAGAGGCGAGGGGCGGCGACTGGTGAGTACG
CCAAAAATTTTGACTAGCGGAGGCTAGAAGGAGAGAGATGGGTGCGAGAGCGTCAGTATTAAGCGGGGGA
GAATTAGATCGCGATGGGAAAAAATTCGGTTAAGGCCAGGGGGAAAGAAAAAATATAAATTAAAACATAT
AGTATGGGCAAGCAGGGAGCTAGAACGATTCGCAGTTAATCCTGGCCTGTTAGAAACATCAGAAGGCTGT
AGACAAATACTGGGACAGCTACAACCATCCCTTCAGACAGGATCAGAAGAACTTAGATCATTATATAATA
CAGTAGCAACCCTCTATTGTGTGCATCAAAGGATAGAGATAAAAGACACCAAGGAAGCTTTAGACAAGAT
AGAGGAAGAGCAAAACAAAAGTAAGACCACCGCACAGCAAGCGGCCGCTGATCTTCAGACCTGGAGGAGG
AGATATGAGGGACAATTGGAGAAGTGAATTATATAAATATAAAGTAGTAAAAATTGAACCATTAGGAGTA
GCACCCACCAAGGCAAAGAGAAGAGTGGTGCAGAGAGAAAAAAGAGCAGTGGGAATAGGAGCTTTGTTCC
TTGGGTTCTTGGGAGCAGCAGGAAGCACTATGGGCGCAGCGTCAATGACGCTGACGGTACAGGCCAGACA
ATTATTGTCTGGTATAGTGCAGCAGCAGAACAATTTGCTGAGGGCTATTGAGGCGCAACAGCATCTGTTG
CAACTCACAGTCTGGGGCATCAAGCAGCTCCAGGCAAGAATCCTGGCTGTGGAAAGATACCTAAAGGATC
AACAGCTCCTGGGGATTTGGGGTTGCTCTGGAAAACTCATTTGCACCACTGCTGTGCCTTGGAATGCTAG
TTGGAGTAATAAATCTCTGGAACAGATTTGGAATCACACGACCTGGATGGAGTGGGACAGAGAAATTAAC
AATTACACAAGCTTAATACACTCCTTAATTGAAGAATCGCAAAACCAGCAAGAAAAGAATGAACAAGAAT
TATTGGAATTAGATAAATGGGCAAGTTTGTGGAATTGGTTTAACATAACAAATTGGCTGTGGTATATAAA
ATTATTCATAATGATAGTAGGAGGCTTGGTAGGTTTAAGAATAGTTTTTGCTGTACTTTCTATAGTGAAT
AGAGTTAGGCAGGGATATTCACCATTATCGTTTCAGACCCACCTCCCAACCCCGAGGGGACCCAGAGAGG
GCCTATTTCCCATGATTCCTTCATATTTGCATATACGATACAAGGCTGTTAGAGAGATAATTAGAATTAA
TTTGACTGTAAACACAAAGATATTAGTACAAAATACGTGACGTAGAAAGTAATAATTTCTTGGGTAGTTT
GCAGTTTTAAAATTATGTTTTAAAATGGACTATCATATGCTTACCGTAACTTGAAAGTATTTCGATTTCT
TGGCTTTATATATCTTGTGGAAAGGACGAAACACCGATCTCTGGCCTTGTAAACGGGTTTTAGAGCTAGA
AATAGCAAGTTAAAATAAGGCTAGTCCGTTATCAACTTGAAAAAGTGGCACCGAGTCGGTGCTTTTTTAA
GCTTGGCGTAACTAGATCTTGAGACAAATGGCAGTATTCATCCACAATTTTAAAAGAAAAGGGGGGATTG
GGGGGTACAGTGCAGGGGAAAGAATAGTAGACATAATAGCAACAGACATACAAACTAAAGAATTACAAAA
ACAAATTACAAAAATTCAAAATTTTCGGGTTTATTACAGGGACAGCAGAGATCCACTTTGGCGCCGGCTC
GAGGGGG
