>Addgene plasmid #76079 | CDK7 gRNA (BRDN0001162589) | depositor partial sequence | sequence record 143539 | Target Sequence
ATCTCTGGCCTTGTAAACGG
