>Addgene plasmid #76079 | CDK7 gRNA (BRDN0001162589) | addgene partial sequence | sequence record 185141 | hU6-F
GAAAGTAATAATTTCTTGGGTAGTTTGCAGTTTTAAAATTATGTTTTAAAATGGACTATCATATGCTTAC
CGTAACTTGAAAGTATTTCGATTTCTTGGCTTTATATATCTTGTGGAAAGGACGAAACACCGATCTCTGG
CCTTGTAAACGGGTTTTAGAGCTAGAAATAGCAAGTTAAAATAAGGCTAGTCCGTTATCAACTTGAAAAA
GTGGCACCGAGTCGGTGCTTTTTTAAGCTTGGCGTAACTAGATCTTGAGACAAATGGCAGTATTCATCCA
CAATTTTAAAAGAAAAGGGGGGATTGGGGGGTACAGTGCAGGGGAAAGAATAGTAGACATAATAGCAACA
GACATACAAACTAAAGAATTACAAAAACAAATTACAAAAATTCAAAATTTTCGGGTTTATTACAGGGACA
GCAGAGATCCACTTTGGCGCCGGCTCGAGGGGGCCCGGGTGCAAAGATGGATAAAGTTTTAAACAGAGAG
GAATCTTTGCAGCTAATGGACCTTCTAGGTCTTGAAAGGAGTGGGAATTGGCTCCGGTGCCCGTCAGTGG
GCAGAGCGCA
